>Addgene plasmid #173798 | XLone-GvpB | addgene full sequence | sequence record 340014 | Addgene NGS Result
GAGCCACTCGAGTGGAATTATCACCTCGAGTTTACTCCCTATCAGTGATAGAGAACGTATGAAGAGTTTA
CTCCCTATCAGTGATAGAGAACGTATGCAGACTTTACTCCCTATCAGTGATAGAGAACGTATAAGGAGTT
TACTCCCTATCAGTGATAGAGAACGTATGACCAGTTTACTCCCTATCAGTGATAGAGAACGTATCTACAG
TTTACTCCCTATCAGTGATAGAGAACGTATATCCAGTTTACTCCCTATCAGTGATAGAGAACGTATAAGC
TTTGCTTATGTAAACCAGGGCGCCTATAAAAGAGTGCTGATTTTTTGAGTAAACTTCAATTCCACAACAC
TTTTGTCTTATACCAACTTTCCGTACCACTTCCTACCCTCGTAAAGGTACCGCCACCATGAGCATCCAGA
AGTCCACCAACAGCAGCAGCCTGGCCGAAGTGATCGACCGGATCCTGGACAAGGGCATCGTGATCGACGC
CTTCGCCAGAGTGTCCGTCGTGGGCATCGAGATCCTGACCATCGAGGCCAGAGTCGTGATCGCCAGCGTG
GACACCTGGCTGAGATATGCCGAAGCCGTGGGCCTGCTGCGGGACGACGTGGAAGAAAATGGCCTGCCCG
AGCGGAGCAACAGCTCTGAGGGACAGCCCCGGTTCAGCATCTGAACTAAATCGCACTGTCGGCGTCCCCC
CCTAACGTTACTGGCCGAAGCCGCTTGGAATAAGGCCGGTGTGCGTTTGTCTATATGTTATTTTCCACCA
TATTGCCGTCTTTTGGCAATGTGAGGGCCCGGAAACCTGGCCCTGTCTTCTTGACGAGCATTCCTAGGGG
TCTTTCCCCTCTCGCCAAAGGAATGCAAGGTCTGTTGAATGTCGTGAAGGAAGCAGTTCCTCTGGAAGCT
TCTTGAAGACAAACAACGTCTGTAGCGACCCTTTGCAGGCAGCGGAACCCCCCACCTGGCGACAGGTGCC
TCTGCGGCCAAAAGCCACGTGTATAAGATACACCTGCAAAGGCGGCACAACCCCAGTGCCACGTTGTGAG
TTGGATAGTTGTGGAAAGAGTCAAATGGCTCTCCTCAAGCGTATTCAACAAGGGGCTGAAGGATGCCCAG
AAGGTACCCCATTGTATGGGATCTGATCTGGGGCCTCGGTGCACATGCTTTACATGTGTTTAGTCGAGGT
TAAAAAACGTCTAGGCCCCCCGAACCACGGGGACGTGGTTTTCCTTTGAAAAACACGATGATAATATGGC
CACAACCATGGTGAGCAAGGGCGAGGAGGATAACATGGCCATCATCAAGGAGTTCATGCGCTTCAAGGTG
CACATGGAGGGCTCCGTGAACGGCCACGAGTTCGAGATCGAGGGCGAGGGCGAGGGCCGCCCCTACGAGG
GCACCCAGACCGCCAAGCTGAAGGTGACCAAGGGCGGCCCCCTGCCCTTCGCCTGGGACATCCTGTCCCC
TCAGTTCATGTACGGCTCCAAGGCCTACGTGAAGCACCCCGCCGACATCCCCGACTACTTGAAGCTGTCC
TTCCCCGAGGGCTTCAAGTGGGAGCGCGTGATGAACTTCGAGGACGGCGGCGTGGTGACCGTGACCCAGG
ACTCCTCCCTGCAGGACGGCGAGTTCATCTACAAGGTGAAGCTGCGCGGCACCAACTTCCCCTCCGACGG
CCCCGTAATGCAGAAGAAGACCATGGGCTGGGAGGCCTCCTCCGAGCGGATGTACCCCGAGGACGGCGCC
CTGAAGGGCGAGATCAAGCAGAGGCTGAAGCTGAAGGACGGCGGCCACTACGACGCTGAGGTCAATACCA
CCTACAAGGCCAAGAAGCCCGTGCAGCTGCCCGGCGCCTACAACGTCAACATCAAGTTGGACATCACCTC
CCACAACGAGGACTACACCATCGTGGAACAGTACGAACGCGCCGAGGGCCGCCACTCCACCGGCGGCATG
GACGAGCTGTACAAGTGAACTAGTAGACCACCTCCCCTGCGAGCTAAGCTGGACAGCCAATGACGGGTAA
GAGAGTGACATTTTTCACTAACCTAAGACAGGAGGGCCGTCAGAGCTACTGCCTAATCCAAAGACGGGTA
AAAGTGATAAAAATGTATCACTCCAACCTAAGACAGGCGCAGCTTCCGAGGGATTTGAGATCCAGACATG
ATAAGATACATTGATGAGTTTGGACAAACCAAAACTAGAATGCAGTGAAAAAAATGCCTTATTTGTGAAA
TTTGTGATGCTATTGCCTTATTTGTAACCATTATAAGCTGCAATAAACAAGTTTGATATCTATAACAAGA
AAATATATATATAATAAGTTATCACGTAAGTAGAACATGAAATAACAATATAATTATCGTATGAGTTAAA
TCTTAAAAGTCACGTAAAAGATAATCATGCGTCATTTTGACTCACGCGGTCGTTATAGTTCAAAATCAGT
GACACTTACCGCATTGACAAGCACGCCTCACGGGAGCTCCAAGCGGCGACTGAGATGTCCTAAATGCACA
GCGACGGATTCGCGCTATTTAGAAAGAGAGAGCAATATTTCAAGAATGCATGCGTCAATTTTACGCAGAC
TATCTTTCTAGGGTTAAGAATTCACTGGCCGTCGTTTTACAACGTCGTGACTGGGAAAACCCTGGCGTTA
CCCAACTTAATCGCCTTGCAGCACATCCCCCTTTCGCCAGCTGGCGTAATAGCGAAGAGGCCCGCACCGA
TCGCCCTTCCCAACAGTTGCGCAGCCTGAATGGCGAATGGCGCCTGATGCGGTATTTTCTCCTTACGCAT
CTGTGCGGTATTTCACACCGCATATGGTGCACTCTCAGTACAATCTGCTCTGATGCCGCATAGTTAAGCC
AGCCCCGACACCCGCCAACACCCGCTGACGCGCCCTGACGGGCTTGTCTGCTCCCGGCATCCGCTTACAG
ACAAGCTGTGACCGTCTCCGGGAGCTGCATGTGTCAGAGGTTTTCACCGTCATCACCGAAACGCGCGAGA
CGAAAGGGCCTCGTGATACGCCTATTTTTATAGGTTAATGTCATGATAATAATGGTTTCTTAGACGTCAG
GTGGCACTTTTCGGGGAAATGTGCGCGGAACCCCTATTTGTTTATTTTTCTAAATACATTCAAATATGTA
TCCGCTCATGAGACAATAACCCTGATAAATGCTTCAATAATATTGAAAAAGGAAGAGTATGAGTATTCAA
CATTTCCGTGTCGCCCTTATTCCCTTTTTTGCGGCATTTTGCCTTCCTGTTTTTGCTCACCCAGAAACGC
TGGTGAAAGTAAAAGATGCTGAAGATCAGTTGGGTGCACGAGTGGGTTACATCGAACTGGATCTCAACAG
CGGTAAGATCCTTGAGAGTTTTCGCCCCGAAGAACGTTTTCCAATGATGAGCACTTTTAAAGTTCTGCTA
TGTGGCGCGGTATTATCCCGTATTGACGCCGGGCAAGAGCAACTCGGTCGCCGCATACACTATTCTCAGA
ATGACTTGGTTGAGTACTCACCAGTCACAGAAAAGCATCTTACGGATGGCATGACAGTAAGAGAATTATG
CAGTGCTGCCATAACCATGAGTGATAACACTGCGGCCAACTTACTTCTGACAACGATCGGAGGACCGAAG
GAGCTAACCGCTTTTTTGCACAACATGGGGGATCATGTAACTCGCCTTGATCGTTGGGAACCGGAGCTGA
ATGAAGCCATACCAAACGACGAGCGTGACACCACGATGCCTGTAGCAATGGCAACAACGTTGCGCAAACT
ATTAACTGGCGAACTACTTACTCTAGCTTCCCGGCAACAATTAATAGACTGGATGGAGGCGGATAAAGTT
GCAGGACCACTTCTGCGCTCGGCCCTTCCGGCTGGCTGGTTTATTGCTGATAAATCTGGAGCCGGTGAGC
GTGGGTCTCGCGGTATCATTGCAGCACTGGGGCCAGATGGTAAGCCCTCCCGTATCGTAGTTATCTACAC
GACGGGGAGTCAGGCAACTATGGATGAACGAAATAGACAGATCGCTGAGATAGGTGCCTCACTGATTAAG
CATTGGTAACTGTCAGACCAAGTTTACTCATATATACTTTAGATTGATTTAAAACTTCATTTTTAATTTA
AAAGGATCTAGGTGAAGATCCTTTTTGATAATCTCATGACCAAAATCCCTTAACGTGAGTTTTCGTTCCA
CTGAGCGTCAGACCCCGTAGAAAAGATCAAAGGATCTTCTTGAGATCCTTTTTTTCTGCGCGTAATCTGC
TGCTTGCAAACAAAAAAACCACCGCTACCAGCGGTGGTTTGTTTGCCGGATCAAGAGCTACCAACTCTTT
TTCCGAAGGTAACTGGCTTCAGCAGAGCGCAGATACCAAATACTGTTCTTCTAGTGTAGCCGTAGTTAGG
CCACCACTTCAAGAACTCTGTAGCACCGCCTACATACCTCGCTCTGCTAATCCTGTTACCAGTGGCTGCT
GCCAGTGGCGATAAGTCGTGTCTTACCGGGTTGGACTCAAGACGATAGTTACCGGATAAGGCGCAGCGGT
CGGGCTGAACGGGGGGTTCGTGCACACAGCCCAGCTTGGAGCGAACGACCTACACCGAACTGAGATACCT
ACAGCGTGAGCTATGAGAAAGCGCCACGCTTCCCGAAGGGAGAAAGGCGGACAGGTATCCGGTAAGCGGC
AGGGTCGGAACAGGAGAGCGCACGAGGGAGCTTCCAGGGGGAAACGCCTGGTATCTTTATAGTCCTGTCG
GGTTTCGCCACCTCTGACTTGAGCGTCGATTTTTGTGATGCTCGTCAGGGGGGCGGAGCCTATGGAAAAA
CGCCAGCAACGCGGCCTTTTTACGGTTCCTGGCCTTTTGCTGGCCTTTTGCTCACATGTTCTTTCCTGCG
TTATCCCCTGATTCTGTGGATAACCGTATTACCGCCTTTGAGTGAGCTGATACCGCTCGCCGCAGCCGAA
CGACCGAGCGCAGCGAGTCAGTGAGCGAGGAAGCGGAAGAGCGCCCAATACGCAAACCGCCTCTCCCCGC
GCGTTGGCCGATTCATTAATGCAGCTGGCACGACAGGTTTCCCGACTGGAAAGCGGGCAGTGAGCGCAAC
GCAATTAATGTGAGTTAGCTCACTCATTAGGCACCCCAGGCTTTACACTTTATGCTTCCGGCTCGTATGT
TGTGTGGAATTGTGAGCGGATAACAATTTCACACAGGAAACAGCTATGACCATGATTACGCCAAGGTCGA
CTTAACCCTAGAAAGATAATCATATTGTGACGTACGTTAAAGATAATCATGCGTAAAATTGACGCATGTG
TTTTATCGGTCTGTATATCGAGGTTTATTTATTAATTTGAATAGATATTAAGTTTTATTATATTTACACT
TACATACTAATAATAAATTCAACAAACAATTTATTTATGTTTATTTATTTATTAAAAAAAAACAAAAACT
CAAAATTTCTTCTATAAAGTAACAAAACTTTTAGCAGTGAAAAAAATGCTTTATTTGTGAAATTTGTGAT
GCTATTGCTTTATTTGTAACCATTATAAGCTGCAATAAACAAGTTAACAACAACAATTGCATTCATTTTA
TGTTTCAGGTTCAGGGGGAGGTGTGGGAGGTTTTTTAAAGCAAGTAAAACCTCTACAAATGTGGTATGGC
TGATTATGATCCTCTGGAGATTTAGCCCTCCCACACATAACCAGAGGGCAGCAATTCACGAATCCCAACT
GCCGTCGGCTGTCCATCACTGTCCTTCACTATGGCTTTGATCCCAGGATGCAGATCGAGAAGCACCTGTC
GGCACCGTCCGCAGGGGCTCAAGATGCCCCTGTTCTCATTTCCGATCGCGACGATACAAGTCAGGTTGCC
AGCTGCCGCAGCAGCAGCAGTGCCCAGCACCACGAGTTCTGCACAAGGTCCCCCAGTAAAATGATATACA
TTGACACCAGTGAAGATGCGGCCGTCGCTAGAGAGAGCTGCGCTGGCGACGCTGTAGTCTTCAGAGATGG
GGATGCTGTTGATTGTAGCCGTTGCTCTTTCAATGAGGGTGGATTCTTCTTGAGACAAAGGCTTGGCCAT
GGGGCCGGGGTTCTCCTCCACGTCGCCGGCCTGCTTCAGCAGGCTGAAGTTGGTGGCGCCGCTGCCCCCG
GGGAGCATGTCAAGGTCAAAATCGTCAAGAGCGTCAGCAGGCAGCATATCAAGGTCAAAGTCGTCAAGGG
CATCGGCTGGGAGCATGTCTAAGTCAAAATCGTCAAGGGCGTCGGTCGGCCCGCCGCTTTCGCACTTTAG
CTGTTTCTCCAGGCCACATATGATTAGTTCCAGGCCGAAAAGGAAGGCAGGTTCGGCTCCCTGCCGGTCG
AACAGCTCAATTGCTTGTTTCAGAAGTGGGGGCATAGAATCGGTGGTAGGTGTCTCTCTTTCCTCTTTTG
CTACTTGATGCTCCTGTTCCTCCAATACGCAGCCCAGTGTAAAGTGGCCCACGGCGGACAGAGCGTACAG
TGCGTTCTCCAGGGAGAAGCCTTGCTGACACAGGAACGCGAGCTGATTTTCCAGGGTTTCGTACTGTTTC
TCTGTTGGGCGGGTGCCGAGATGCACTTTAGCCCCGTCGCGATGTGAGAGGAGAGCACAGCGGTATGACT
TGGCGTTGTTCCGCAGAAAGTCTTGCCATGACTCGCCTTCCAGGGGGCAGGAGTGGGTATGATGCCTGTC
CAGCATCTCGATTGGCAGGGCATCGAGCAGGGCCCGCTTGTTCTTCACGTGCCAGTACAGGGTAGGCTGC
TCAACTCCCAGCTTTTGAGCGAGTTTCCTTGTCGTCAGGCCTTCGATACCGACTCCATTGAGTAATTCCA
GAGCAGAGTTTATGACTTTGCTCTTGTCCAGTCTAGACATCTTATCGTCATCGTCTTTGTAATCCATGGT
GGCGGATCCCGCGTCACGACACCTGTGTTCTGGCGGCAAACCCGTTGCGAAAAAGAACGTTCACGGCGAC
TACTGCACTTATATACGGTTCTCCCCCACCCTCGGGAAAAAGGCGGAGCCAGTACACGACATCACTTTCC
CAGTTTACCCCGCGCCACCTTCTCTAGGCACCGGTTCAATTGCCGACCCCTCCCCCCAACTTCTCGGGGA
CTGTGGGCGATGTGCGCTCTGCCCACTGACGGGCACCG
Features (pLannotate 1.2.2; 21 found; start..end, strand, type, name):
     28..395     +  promoter       TRE3GS promoter: 3rd-generation Tet-responsive promoter that can be activated by binding of Tet-On® 3G, modified to eliminate binding sites for endogenous mammalian transcription factors
    408..671     +  CDS            gvpB: GVPB_BACME - Protein inferred from homology: Swiss-Prot protein existence level 3. Gas vesicles are small, hollow, gas filled protein structures that are found in several microbial planktonic microorganisms. They allow the positioning of the organism at the favorable depth for growth. GvpA type proteins form the essential core of the structure. From Bacillus megaterium.
    705..1256    +  misc_feature   IRES: internal ribosome entry site (IRES) of the encephalomyocarditis virus (EMCV)
   1268..1975    +  CDS            mCherry: mCherry is a basic (constitutively fluorescent) red fluorescent protein published in 2004, derived from Discosoma sp.. It is reported to be a very rapidly-maturing monomer with low acid sensitivity.
   2159..2293    -  polyA_signal   SV40 poly(A) signal: SV40 polyadenylation signal
   2610..2767    +  CDS            lacZα (fragment): LacZα fragment of β-galactosidase; lacZ fragment
   2773..2872    -  misc_feature   bom (fragment): basis of mobility region from pBR322
   2974..3009    -  CDS            rop (fragment): Rop protein, which maintains plasmids at low copy number; rop
   3104..3208    +  promoter       AmpR promoter: bla
   3209..4069    +  CDS            AmpR: β-lactamase; bla; confers resistance to ampicillin, carbenicillin, and related antibiotics
   4240..4828    +  rep_origin     ori: high-copy-number ColE1/pMB1/pBR322/pUC origin of replication
   5011..5103    +  CDS            lacI (fragment): lac repressor; lacI; The lac repressor binds to the lac operator to inhibit transcription in E. coli. This inhibition can be relieved by adding lactose or isopropyl-β-D-thiogalactopyranoside (IPTG).
   5116..5137    +  protein_bind   CAP binding site: CAP binding activates transcription in the presence of cAMP. E. coli catabolite activator protein
   5152..5182    +  promoter       lac promoter: promoter for the E. coli lac operon
   5190..5206    +  protein_bind   lac operator: The lac repressor binds to the lac operator to inhibit transcription in E. coli. This inhibition can be relieved by adding lactose or isopropyl-β-D-thiogalactopyranoside (IPTG). lac repressor encoded by lacI
   5494..5575    -  polyA_signal   SV40 poly(A) signal: SV40 polyadenylation signal
   5598..5681    -  CDS            large T antigen (fragment): large T antigen from SV40 (simian virus 40)
   5692..6090    -  CDS            BSD: blasticidin S deaminase; Aspergillus terreus BSD; confers resistance to blasticidin
   6163..6273    -  CDS            VP48: 3 tandem repeats of the minimal activation domain of herpes simplex virus VP16 (Cheng et al., 2013)
   6203..6900    -  CDS            rtTA3 (fragment): reverse tetracycline transactivator 3 activates expression from Tet-responsive promoters in the presence of doxycycline
   6953..7164    -  promoter       EF-1α core promoter: core promoter for human elongation factor EF-1α
