[The description below was written by a language model from this plasmid's Addgene catalogue record and pLannotate feature annotations shown in this document.]
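Description:
XLone-GvpB is a mammalian expression plasmid built on the XLone backbone, an all-in-one doxycycline-inducible (Tet-On 3G-type) system. In bacteria it is propagated through a high-copy ColE1/pUC-type origin and selected with ampicillin via the β-lactamase gene. The annotated lac promoter/operator, lacZα, lacI, rop and bom fragments are remnants of the cloning vector. In mammalian cells, selection is with blasticidin.

The payload is gvpB from Bacillus megaterium, a GvpA-type structural protein that forms the core shell of gas vesicles. It was cloned between KpnI and SpeI sites downstream of the TRE3G(S) tetracycline-responsive promoter. An EMCV IRES follows the gvpB coding sequence and drives translation of mCherry from the same transcript, which ends at an SV40 polyadenylation signal. The catalogue lists mCherry as a C-terminal tag, but the feature table indicates a bicistronic reporter rather than a direct fusion. This mCherry carries a K187N substitution that the depositor reports does not affect plasmid function.

On the opposite strand, an EF-1α core promoter drives a reverse tetracycline transactivator (annotated as an rtTA3-like sequence with VP16-derived activation repeats), followed by the blasticidin S deaminase gene and a second SV40 poly(A) signal. How the transactivator and the resistance gene are linked is not annotated. The constitutively expressed transactivator switches on the TRE3G cassette when doxycycline is present, so GvpB and red fluorescence are induced together.

The plasmid is described as cassette 1 of the mammalian acoustic reporter gene 1 set, part of a drug-selectable system for making human cells visible by ultrasound imaging. It presumably works alongside companion cassettes supplying the other gas vesicle genes, which this record does not describe.
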