Addgene plasmid #173798: XLone-GvpB
Purpose: Mammalian acoustic reporter gene 1 cassette 1 (expressing GvpB)
Depositing lab: Xiaojun Lian. Depositing organization: Pennsylvania State University. Publication: A drug-selectable acoustic reporter gene system for human cell ultrasound imaging. Howells AR, Welch PJ, Kim J, Forest CR, Shi C, Lian XL. Bioeng Transl Med. 2023 Aug 2;9(2):e10584. doi: 10.1002/btm2.10584. eCollection 2024 Mar. PubMed 38435822.
Backbone
  Vector backbone: XLone
  Backbone manufacturer: Xiaojun Lian
  Vector type: Mammalian Expression
  Selectable markers: Blasticidin
Growth in bacteria
  Bacterial resistance: Ampicillin, 100 μg/mL
  Growth temperature: 37°C
  Growth strain: NEB Stable
  Copy number: High Copy
Gene/Insert
  Gene/Insert name: GvpB
  Promoter: TRE3G promoter
  Tag / fusion protein: mCherry (K187N -please see depositor comments) (C terminal on backbone)
  Cloning method: Restriction Enzyme; 5′ cloning site Kpn1 (not destroyed); 3′ cloning site Spe1 (not destroyed)
  Sequencing primers: 5′ M13 fwd; 3′ M13 Rvs
Terms and licenses: Academic/Nonprofit Terms; Industry Terms: Not Available to Industry
Depositor comments: Please note there is a single mutation K187N in mCherry. Depositor confirms this does not affect plasmid function.
How to cite: XLone-GvpB was a gift from Xiaojun Lian (Addgene plasmid # 173798 ; http://n2t.net/addgene:173798 ; RRID:Addgene_173798)
